>Addgene plasmid #215582 | pGAL4-DBD-HOXD4-AroPLUS | addgene full sequence | sequence record 437906 | Addgene NGS Result
CGAGGCAGCGCGGCTATCGTGGCTGGCCACGACGGGCGTTCCTTGCGCAGCTGTGCTCGACGTTGTCACT
GAAGCGGGAAGGGACTGGCTGCTATTGGGCGAAGTGCCGGGGCAGGATCTCCTGTCATCTCACCTTGCTC
CTGCCGAGAAAGTATCCATCATGGCTGATGCAATGCGGCGGCTGCATACGCTTGATCCGGCTACCTGCCC
ATTCGACCACCAAGCGAAACATCGCATCGAGCGAGCACGTACTCGGATGGAAGCCGGTCTTGTCGATCAG
GATGATCTGGACGAAGAGCATCAGGGGCTCGCGCCAGCCGAACTGTTCGCCAGGCTCAAGGCGCGCATGC
CCGACGGCGAGGATCTCGTCGTGACCCATGGCGATGCCTGCTTGCCGAATATCATGGTGGAAAATGGCCG
CTTTTCTGGATTCATCGACTGTGGCCGGCTGGGTGTGGCGGACCGCTATCAGGACATAGCGTTGGCTACC
CGTGATATTGCTGAAGAGCTTGGCGGCGAATGGGCTGACCGCTTCCTCGTGCTTTACGGTATCGCCGCTC
CCGATTCGCAGCGCATCGCCTTCTATCGCCTTCTTGACGAGTTCTTCTGAGCGGGACTCTGGGGTTCGAA
ATGACCGACCAAGCGACGCCCAACCTGCCATCACGAGATTTCGATTCCACCGCCGCCTTCTATGAAAGGT
TGGGCTTCGGAATCGTTTTCCGGGACGCCGGCTGGATGATCCTCCAGCGCGGGGATCTCATGCTGGAGTT
CTTCGCCCACCCCAACTTGTTTATTGCAGCTTATAATGGTTACAAATAAAGCAATAGCATCACAAATTTC
ACAAATAAAGCATTTTTTTCACTGCATTCTAGTTGTGGTTTGTCCAAACTCATCAATGTATCTTATCATG
TCTGTATACCGTCGACCTCTAGCTAGAGCTTGGCGTAATCATGGTCATAGCTGTTTCCTGTGTGAAATTG
TTATCCGCTCACAATTCCACACAACATACGAGCCGGAAGCATAAAGTGTAAAGCCTGGGGTGCCTAATGA
GTGAGCTAACTCACATTAATTGCGTTGCGCTCACTGCCCGCTTTCCAGTCGGGAAACCTGTCGTGCCAGC
TGCATTAATGAATCGGCCAACGCGCGGGGAGAGGCGGTTTGCGTATTGGGCGCTCTTCCGCTTCCTCGCT
CACTGACTCGCTGCGCTCGGTCGTTCGGCTGCGGCGAGCGGTATCAGCTCACTCAAAGGCGGTAATACGG
TTATCCACAGAATCAGGGGATAACGCAGGAAAGAACATGTGAGCAAAAGGCCAGCAAAAGGCCAGGAACC
GTAAAAAGGCCGCGTTGCTGGCGTTTTTCCATAGGCTCCGCCCCCCTGACGAGCATCACAAAAATCGACG
CTCAAGTCAGAGGTGGCGAAACCCGACAGGACTATAAAGATACCAGGCGTTTCCCCCTGGAAGCTCCCTC
GTGCGCTCTCCTGTTCCGACCCTGCCGCTTACCGGATACCTGTCCGCCTTTCTCCCTTCGGGAAGCGTGG
CGCTTTCTCATAGCTCACGCTGTAGGTATCTCAGTTCGGTGTAGGTCGTTCGCTCCAAGCTGGGCTGTGT
GCACGAACCCCCCGTTCAGCCCGACCGCTGCGCCTTATCCGGTAACTATCGTCTTGAGTCCAACCCGGTA
AGACACGACTTATCGCCACTGGCAGCAGCCACTGGTAACAGGATTAGCAGAGCGAGGTATGTAGGCGGTG
CTACAGAGTTCTTGAAGTGGTGGCCTAACTACGGCTACACTAGAAGAACAGTATTTGGTATCTGCGCTCT
GCTGAAGCCAGTTACCTTCGGAAAAAGAGTTGGTAGCTCTTGATCCGGCAAACAAACCACCGCTGGTAGC
GGTGGTTTTTTTGTTTGCAAGCAGCAGATTACGCGCAGAAAAAAAGGATCTCAAGAAGATCCTTTGATCT
TTTCTACGGGGTCTGACGCTCAGTGGAACGAAAACTCACGTTAAGGGATTTTGGTCATGAGATTATCAAA
AAGGATCTTCACCTAGATCCTTTTAAATTAAAAATGAAGTTTTAAATCAATCTAAAGTATATATGAGTAA
ACTTGGTCTGACAGTTACCAATGCTTAATCAGTGAGGCACCTATCTCAGCGATCTGTCTATTTCGTTCAT
CCATAGTTGCCTGACTTCCCGTCGTGTAGATAACTACGATACGGGAGGGCTTACCATCTGGCCCCAGTGC
TGCAATGATACCGCGAGACCCACGCTCACCGGCTCCAGATTTATCAGCAATAAACCAGCCAGCCGGAAGG
GCCGAGCGCAGAAGTGGTCCTGCAACTTTATCCGCCTCCATCCAGTCTATTAATTGTTGCCGGGAAGCTA
GAGTAAGTAGTTCGCCAGTTAATAGTTTGCGCAACGTTGTTGCCATTGCTACAGGCATCGTGGTGTCACG
CTCGTCGTTTGGTATGGCTTCATTCAGCTCCGGTTCCCAACGATCAAGGCGAGTTACATGATCCCCCATG
TTGTGCAAAAAAGCGGTTAGCTCCTTCGGTCCTCCGATCGTTGTCAGAAGTAAGTTGGCCGCAGTGTTAT
CACTCATGGTTATGGCAGCACTGCATAATTCTCTTACTGTCATGCCATCCGTAAGATGCTTTTCTGTGAC
TGGTGAGTACTCAACCAAGTCATTCTGAGAATAGTGTATGCGGCGACCGAGTTGCTCTTGCCCGGCGTCA
ATACGGGATAATACCGCGCCACATAGCAGAACTTTAAAAGTGCTCATCATTGGAAAACGTTCTTCGGGGC
GAAAACTCTCAAGGATCTTACCGCTGTTGAGATCCAGTTCGATGTAACCCACTCGTGCACCCAACTGATC
TTCAGCATCTTTTACTTTCACCAGCGTTTCTGGGTGAGCAAAAACAGGAAGGCAAAATGCCGCAAAAAAG
GGAATAAGGGCGACACGGAAATGTTGAATACTCATACTCTTCCTTTTTCAATATTATTGAAGCATTTATC
AGGGTTATTGTCTCATGAGCGGATACATATTTGAATGTATTTAGAAAAATAAACAAATAGGGGTTCCGCG
CACATTTCCCCGAAAAGTGCCACCTGACGTCGACGGATCGGGAGATCTCCCGATCCCCTATGGTGCACTC
TCAGTACAATCTGCTCTGATGCCGCATAGTTAAGCCAGTATCTGCTCCCTGCTTGTGTGTTGGAGGTCGC
TGAGTAGTGCGCGAGCAAAATTTAAGCTACAACAAGGCAAGGCTTGACCGACAATTGCATGAAGAATCTG
CTTAGGGTTAGGCGTTTTGCGCTGCTTCGCGATGTACGGGCCAGATATACGCGTTGACATTGATTATTGA
CTAGTTATTAATAGTAATCAATTACGGGGTCATTAGTTCATAGCCCATATATGGAGTTCCGCGTTACATA
ACTTACGGTAAATGGCCCGCCTGGCTGACCGCCCAACGACCCCCGCCCATTGACGTCAATAATGACGTAT
GTTCCCATAGTAACGCCAATAGGGACTTTCCATTGACGTCAATGGGTGGAGTATTTACGGTAAACTGCCC
ACTTGGCAGTACATCAAGTGTATCATATGCCAAGTACGCCCCCTATTGACGTCAATGACGGTAAATGGCC
CGCCTGGCATTATGCCCAGTACATGACCTTATGGGACTTTCCTACTTGGCAGTACATCTACGTATTAGTC
ATCGCTATTACCATGGTGATGCGGTTTTGGCAGTACATCAATGGGCGTGGATAGCGGTTTGACTCACGGG
GATTTCCAAGTCTCCACCCCATTGACGTCAATGGGAGTTTGTTTTGGCACCAAAATCAACGGGACTTTCC
AAAATGTCGTAACAACTCCGCCCCATTGACGCAAATGGGCGGTAGGCGTGTACGGTGGGAGGTCTATATA
AGCAGAGCTCTCTGGCTAACTAGAGAACCCACTGCTTACTGGCTTATCGAAATTAATACGACTCACTATA
GGGAGACCCAAGCTTGGTACCGAGCTCGGATCCACTAGTAACGGCCGCCAGTGTGCTGGAATTCATGAAG
CTACTGTCTTCTATCGAACAAGCATGCGATATTTGCCGACTTAAAAAGCTCAAGTGCTCCAAAGAAAAAC
CGAAGTGCGCCAAGTGTCTGAAGAACAACTGGGAGTGTCGCTACTCTCCCAAAACCAAAAGGTCTCCGCT
GACTAGGGCACATCTGACAGAAGTGGAATCAAGGCTAGAAAGACTGGAACAGCTATTTCTACTGATTTTT
CCTCGAGAAGACCTTGACATGATTTTGAAAATGGATTCTTTACAGGATATAAAAGCATTGTTAACAGGAT
TATTTGTACAAGATAATGTGAATAAAGATGCCGTCACAGATAGATTGGCTTCAGTGGAGACTGATATGCC
TCTAACATTGAGACAGCATAGAATAAGTGCGACATCATCATCGGAAGAGAGTAGTAACAAAGGTCAAAGA
CAGTTGACTGTATCGGCGATCATGGTTATGAGCAGTTACATGGTCAATAGCAAATACGTCGATCCTAAAT
TTCCACCTTGTGAAGAATATCTCCAAGGCGGATATCTTGGAGAACAAGGAGCAGATTATTATGGTGGCGG
AGCCCAAGGAGCGGATTTTCAACCACCCGGACTGTATCCTCGACCAGATTTTGGCGAACAACCATTTGGT
GGGTCCGGTCCTGGCTACGGTAGCGCTCTCCCCGCTAGGTATCATGGGCAGGAACCTTACGGGCCAGGCG
GACATTATGCTGCCCCTGGTGAACCTTGTCCTTACCCGCCCGCCCCACCACCATATCCTCTTCCAGGGGC
TAGGGCATATTCACAATCAGATCCGAAATATCCCCCATCTGGCACCGCCTACAAACAACCAGCGGTAGTG
TATCCTTGGATGAAGAAAGTATGAGTCTAGAGGGCCCTATTCTATAGTGTCACCTAAATGCTAGAGCTCG
CTGATCAGCCTCGACTGTGCCTTCTAGTTGCCAGCCATCTGTTGTTTGCCCCTCCCCCGTGCCTTCCTTG
ACCCTGGAAGGTGCCACTCCCACTGTCCTTTCCTAATAAAATGAGGAAATTGCATCGCATTGTCTGAGTA
GGTGTCATTCTATTCTGGGGGGTGGGGTGGGGCAGGACAGCAAGGGGGAGGATTGGGAAGACAATAGCAG
GCATGCTGGGGATGCGGTGGGCTCTATGGCTTCTGAGGCGGAAAGAACCAGCTGGGGCTCTAGGGGGTAT
CCCC
[124 nt withheld, positions 5255-5378]
C
[91 nt withheld, positions 5380-5470]
A
[49 nt withheld, positions 5472-5520]
CCTTTGACGTTGGAGTCCACGTTCTTT
[37 nt withheld, positions 5548-5584]
ACCCTATCTCGGTCTATTCTTTTGATTTATAAGGGATTTTGCCGATTTCGGCCTATTGGTTAAAAAATGA
GCTGATTTAACAAAAATTTAACGCGAATTAATTCTGTGGAATGTGTGTCAGTTAGGGTGTGGAAAGTCCC
CAGGCTCCCCAGCAGGCAGAAGTATGCAAAGCATGCATCTCAATTAGTCAGCAACCAGGTGTGGAAAGTC
CCCAGGCTCCCCAGCAGGCAGAAGTATGCAAAGCATGCATCTCAATTAGTCAGCAACCATAGTCCCGCCC
CTAACTCCGCCCATCCCGCCCCTAACTCCGCCCAGTTCCGCCCATTCTCCGCCCCATGGCTGACTAATTT
TTTTTATTTATGCAGAGGCCGAGGCCGCCTCTGCCTCTGAGCTATTCCAGAAGTAGTGAGGAGGCTTTTT
TGGAGGCCTAGGCTTTTGCAAAAAGCTCCCGGGAGCTTGTATATCCATTTTCGGATCTGATCAAGAGACA
GGATGAGGATCGTTTCGCATGATTGAACAAGATGGATTGCACGCAGGTTCTCCGGCCGCTTGGGTGGAGA
GGCTATTCGGCTATGACTGGGCACAACAGACAATCGGCTGCTCTGATGCCGCCGTGTTCCGGCTGTCAGC
GCAGGGGCGCCCGGTTCTTTTTGTCAAGACCGACCTGTCCGGTGCCCTGAATGAACTGCAGGA
Features (pLannotate 1.2.2; 22 found; start..end, strand, type, name):
    631..789     +  CDS            ble (fragment): BLE_KLEPN - Experimental evidence at protein level: Swiss-Prot protein existence level 1. Binding protein with a strong affinity to the bleomycin family of antibiotics. Binds to CL990; an antimitotic-antibiotic compound. From Klebsiella pneumoniae.
    784..905     +  polyA_signal   SV40 poly(A) signal: SV40 polyadenylation signal
    978..994     -  protein_bind   lac operator: The lac repressor binds to the lac operator to inhibit transcription in E. coli. This inhibition can be relieved by adding lactose or isopropyl-β-D-thiogalactopyranoside (IPTG). lac repressor encoded by lacI
   1002..1032    -  promoter       lac promoter: promoter for the E. coli lac operon
   1047..1068    -  protein_bind   CAP binding site: CAP binding activates transcription in the presence of cAMP. E. coli catabolite activator protein
   1081..1173    -  CDS            lacI (fragment): lac repressor; lacI; The lac repressor binds to the lac operator to inhibit transcription in E. coli. This inhibition can be relieved by adding lactose or isopropyl-β-D-thiogalactopyranoside (IPTG).
   1356..1944    -  rep_origin     ori: high-copy-number ColE1/pMB1/pBR322/pUC origin of replication
   2115..2975    -  CDS            AmpR: β-lactamase; bla; confers resistance to ampicillin, carbenicillin, and related antibiotics
   2976..3080    -  promoter       AmpR promoter: bla
   3139..3191    -  misc_feature   bom (fragment): basis of mobility region from pBR322
   3346..3725    +  enhancer       CMV enhancer: human cytomegalovirus immediate early enhancer
   3726..3929    +  promoter       CMV promoter: human cytomegalovirus (CMV) immediate early promoter
   3925..3958    +  LTR            5' LTR (truncated) (fragment): truncated 5' long terminal repeat (LTR) from HIV-1
   3974..3992    +  promoter       T7 promoter: promoter for bacteriophage T7 RNA polymerase
   4055..4495    +  CDS            GAL4 DNA binding domain: DNA binding domain of the GAL4 transcriptional activator; Saccharomyces cerevisiae GAL4 (truncated)
   4502..4921    +  CDS            HOXD4 (fragment): HXD4_HUMAN - Also known as HOX4B. Experimental evidence at protein level: Swiss-Prot protein existence level 1. Sequence-specific transcription factor which is part of a developmental regulatory system that provides cells with specific positional identities on the anterior-posterior axis. From Homo sapiens (Human).
   4941..4959    -  promoter       SP6 promoter: promoter for bacteriophage SP6 RNA polymerase
   4985..5209    +  polyA_signal   bGH poly(A) signal: bovine growth hormone polyadenylation signal
   5213..5234    +  promoter       SV40 promoter (fragment): SV40 enhancer and early promoter
   5255..5683    +  rep_origin     f1 ori (sequence partly withheld): f1 bacteriophage origin of replication; arrow indicates direction of (+) strand synthesis
   5697..6026    +  promoter       SV40 promoter: SV40 enhancer and early promoter
   6093..607     +  CDS            neo (across the origin): KKA2_KLEPN - Also known as kan, nptII. Experimental evidence at protein level: Swiss-Prot protein existence level 1. Resistance to kanamycin, neomycin, paromomycin, ribostamycin, butirosin and gentamicin B. From Klebsiella pneumoniae.
