>Addgene plasmid #215582 | pGAL4-DBD-HOXD4-AroPLUS Sequencing Result | analyzer sequence | sequence record 427355
GACATTGATTATTGACTAGTTATTAATAGTAATCAATTACGGGGTCATTAGTTCATAGCCCATATATGGA
GTTCCGCGTTACATAACTTACGGTAAATGGCCCGCCTGGCTGACCGCCCAACGACCCCCGCCCATTGACG
TCAATAATGACGTATGTTCCCATAGTAACGCCAATAGGGACTTTCCATTGACGTCAATGGGTGGAGTATT
TACGGTAAACTGCCCACTTGGCAGTACATCAAGTGTATCATATGCCAAGTACGCCCCCTATTGACGTCAA
TGACGGTAAATGGCCCGCCTGGCATTATGCCCAGTACATGACCTTATGGGACTTTCCTACTTGGCAGTAC
ATCTACGTATTAGTCATCGCTATTACCATGGTGATGCGGTTTTGGCAGTACATCAATGGGCGTGGATAGC
GGTTTGACTCACGGGGATTTCCAAGTCTCCACCCCATTGACGTCAATGGGAGTTTGTTTTGGCACCAAAA
TCAACGGGACTTTCCAAAATGTCGTAACAACTCCGCCCCATTGACGCAAATGGGCGGTAGGCGTGTACGG
TGGGAGGTCTATATAAGCAGAGCTCTCTGGCTAACTAGAGAACCCACTGCTTACTGGCTTATCGAAATTA
ATACGACTCACTATAGGGAGACCCAAGCTTGGTACCGAGCTCGGATCCACTAGTAACGGCCGCCAGTGTG
CTGGAATTCATGAAGCTACTGTCTTCTATCGAACAAGCATGCGATATTTGCCGACTTAAAAAGCTCAAGT
GCTCCAAAGAAAAACCGAAGTGCGCCAAGTGTCTGAAGAACAACTGGGAGTGTCGCTACTCTCCCAAAAC
CAAAAGGTCTCCGCTGACTAGGGCACATCTGACAGAAGTGGAATCAAGGCTAGAAAGACTGGAACAGCTA
TTTCTACTGATTTTTCCTCGAGAAGACCTTGACATGATTTTGAAAATGGATTCTTTACAGGATATAAAAG
CATTGTTAACAGGATTATTTGTACAAGATAATGTGAATAAAGATGCCGTCACAGATAGATTGGCTTCAGT
GGAGACTGATATGCCTCTAACATTGAGACAGCATAGAATAAGTGCGACATCATCATCGGAAGAGAGTAGT
AACAAAGGTCAAAGACAGTTGACTGTATCGGCGATACATATGGTTATGAGCAGTTACATGGTCAATAGCA
AATACGTCGATCCTAAATTTCCACCTTGTGAAGAATATCTCCAAGGCGGATATCTTGGAGAACAAGGAGC
AGATTATTATGGTGGCGGAGCCCAAGGAGCGGATTTTCAACCACCCGGACTGTATCCTCGACCAGATTTT
GGCGAACAACCATTTGGTGGGTCCGGTCCTGGCTACGGTAGCGCTCTCCCCGCTAGGTATCATGGGCAGG
AACCTTACGGGCCAGGCGGACATTATGCTGCCCCTGGTGAACCTTGTCCTTACCCGCCCGCCCCACCACC
ATATCCTCTTCCAGGGGCTAGGGCATATTCACAATCAGATCCGAAATATCCCCCATCTGGCACCGCCTAC
AAACAACCAGCGGTAGTGTATCCTTGGATGAAGGAAGTAGTGTCTAGAGGGCCCTATTCTATAGTGTCAC
CTAAATGCTAGAGCTCGCTGATCAGCCTCGACTGTGCCTTCTAGTTGCCAGCCATCTGTTGTTTGCCCCT
CCCCCGTGCCTTCCTTGACCCTGGAAGGTGCCACTCCCACTGTCCTTTCCTAATAAAATGAGGAAATTGC
ATCGCATTGTCTGAGTAGGTGTCATTCTATTCTGGGGGGTGGGGTGGGGCAGGACAGCAAGGGGGAGGAT
TGGGAAGACAATAGCAGGCATGCTGGGGATGCGGTGGGCTCTATGGCTTCTGAGGCGGAAAGAACCAGCT
GGGGCTCTAGGGGGTATCCCC
[124 nt withheld, positions 1912-2035]
C
[91 nt withheld, positions 2037-2127]
A
[49 nt withheld, positions 2129-2177]
CCTTTGACGTTGGAGTCCACGTTCTTT
[37 nt withheld, positions 2205-2241]
ACCCTATCTCGGTCTATTCTTTTGATTTATAAGGGATTTTGCCGATTTCGGCCTATTGGTTAAAAAATGA
GCTGATTTAACAAAAATTTAACGCGAATTAATTCTGTGGAATGTGTGTCAGTTAGGGTGTGGAAAGTCCC
CAGGCTCCCCAGCAGGCAGAAGTATGCAAAGCATGCATCTCAATTAGTCAGCAACCAGGTGTGGAAAGTC
CCCAGGCTCCCCAGCAGGCAGAAGTATGCAAAGCATGCATCTCAATTAGTCAGCAACCATAGTCCCGCCC
CTAACTCCGCCCATCCCGCCCCTAACTCCGCCCAGTTCCGCCCATTCTCCGCCCCATGGCTGACTAATTT
TTTTTATTTATGCAGAGGCCGAGGCCGCCTCTGCCTCTGAGCTATTCCAGAAGTAGTGAGGAGGCTTTTT
TGGAGGCCTAGGCTTTTGCAAAAAGCTCCCGGGAGCTTGTATATCCATTTTCGGATCTGATCAAGAGACA
GGATGAGGATCGTTTCGCATGATTGAACAAGATGGATTGCACGCAGGTTCTCCGGCCGCTTGGGTGGAGA
GGCTATTCGGCTATGACTGGGCACAACAGACAATCGGCTGCTCTGATGCCGCCGTGTTCCGGCTGTCAGC
GCAGGGGCGCCCGGTTCTTTTTGTCAAGACCGACCTGTCCGGTGCCCTGAATGAACTGCAGGACGAGGCA
GCGCGGCTATCGTGGCTGGCCACGACGGGCGTTCCTTGCGCAGCTGTGCTCGACGTTGTCACTGAAGCGG
GAAGGGACTGGCTGCTATTGGGCGAAGTGCCGGGGCAGGATCTCCTGTCATCTCACCTTGCTCCTGCCGA
GAAAGTATCCATCATGGCTGATGCAATGCGGCGGCTGCATACGCTTGATCCGGCTACCTGCCCATTCGAC
CACCAAGCGAAACATCGCATCGAGCGAGCACGTACTCGGATGGAAGCCGGTCTTGTCGATCAGGATGATC
TGGACGAAGAGCATCAGGGGCTCGCGCCAGCCGAACTGTTCGCCAGGCTCAAGGCGCGCATGCCCGACGG
CGAGGATCTCGTCGTGACCCATGGCGATGCCTGCTTGCCGAATATCATGGTGGAAAATGGCCGCTTTTCT
GGATTCATCGACTGTGGCCGGCTGGGTGTGGCGGACCGCTATCAGGACATAGCGTTGGCTACCCGTGATA
TTGCTGAAGAGCTTGGCGGCGAATGGGCTGACCGCTTCCTCGTGCTTTACGGTATCGCCGCTCCCGATTC
GCAGCGCATCGCCTTCTATCGCCTTCTTGACGAGTTCTTCTGAGCGGGACTCTGGGGTTCGAAATGACCG
ACCAAGCGACGCCCAACCTGCCATCACGAGATTTCGATTCCACCGCCGCCTTCTATGAAAGGTTGGGCTT
CGGAATCGTTTTCCGGGACGCCGGCTGGATGATCCTCCAGCGCGGGGATCTCATGCTGGAGTTCTTCGCC
CACCCCAACTTGTTTATTGCAGCTTATAATGGTTACAAATAAAGCAATAGCATCACAAATTTCACAAATA
AAGCATTTTTTTCACTGCATTCTAGTTGTGGTTTGTCCAAACTCATCAATGTATCTTATCATGTCTGTAT
ACCGTCGACCTCTAGCTAGAGCTTGGCGTAATCATGGTCATAGCTGTTTCCTGTGTGAAATTGTTATCCG
CTCACAATTCCACACAACATACGAGCCGGAAGCATAAAGTGTAAAGCCTGGGGTGCCTAATGAGTGAGCT
AACTCACATTAATTGCGTTGCGCTCACTGCCCGCTTTCCAGTCGGGAAACCTGTCGTGCCAGCTGCATTA
ATGAATCGGCCAACGCGCGGGGAGAGGCGGTTTGCGTATTGGGCGCTCTTCCGCTTCCTCGCTCACTGAC
TCGCTGCGCTCGGTCGTTCGGCTGCGGCGAGCGGTATCAGCTCACTCAAAGGCGGTAATACGGTTATCCA
CAGAATCAGGGGATAACGCAGGAAAGAACATGTGAGCAAAAGGCCAGCAAAAGGCCAGGAACCGTAAAAA
GGCCGCGTTGCTGGCGTTTTTCCATAGGCTCCGCCCCCCTGACGAGCATCACAAAAATCGACGCTCAAGT
CAGAGGTGGCGAAACCCGACAGGACTATAAAGATACCAGGCGTTTCCCCCTGGAAGCTCCCTCGTGCGCT
CTCCTGTTCCGACCCTGCCGCTTACCGGATACCTGTCCGCCTTTCTCCCTTCGGGAAGCGTGGCGCTTTC
TCATAGCTCACGCTGTAGGTATCTCAGTTCGGTGTAGGTCGTTCGCTCCAAGCTGGGCTGTGTGCACGAA
CCCCCCGTTCAGCCCGACCGCTGCGCCTTATCCGGTAACTATCGTCTTGAGTCCAACCCGGTAAGACACG
ACTTATCGCCACTGGCAGCAGCCACTGGTAACAGGATTAGCAGAGCGAGGTATGTAGGCGGTGCTACAGA
GTTCTTGAAGTGGTGGCCTAACTACGGCTACACTAGAAGAACAGTATTTGGTATCTGCGCTCTGCTGAAG
CCAGTTACCTTCGGAAAAAGAGTTGGTAGCTCTTGATCCGGCAAACAAACCACCGCTGGTAGCGGTGGTT
TTTTTGTTTGCAAGCAGCAGATTACGCGCAGAAAAAAAGGATCTCAAGAAGATCCTTTGATCTTTTCTAC
GGGGTCTGACGCTCAGTGGAACGAAAACTCACGTTAAGGGATTTTGGTCATGAGATTATCAAAAAGGATC
TTCACCTAGATCCTTTTAAATTAAAAATGAAGTTTTAAATCAATCTAAAGTATATATGAGTAAACTTGGT
CTGACAGTTACCAATGCTTAATCAGTGAGGCACCTATCTCAGCGATCTGTCTATTTCGTTCATCCATAGT
TGCCTGACTTCCCGTCGTGTAGATAACTACGATACGGGAGGGCTTACCATCTGGCCCCAGTGCTGCAATG
ATACCGCGAGACCCACGCTCACCGGCTCCAGATTTATCAGCAATAAACCAGCCAGCCGGAAGGGCCGAGC
GCAGAAGTGGTCCTGCAACTTTATCCGCCTCCATCCAGTCTATTAATTGTTGCCGGGAAGCTAGAGTAAG
TAGTTCGCCAGTTAATAGTTTGCGCAACGTTGTTGCCATTGCTACAGGCATCGTGGTGTCACGCTCGTCG
TTTGGTATGGCTTCATTCAGCTCCGGTTCCCAACGATCAAGGCGAGTTACATGATCCCCCATGTTGTGCA
AAAAAGCGGTTAGCTCCTTCGGTCCTCCGATCGTTGTCAGAAGTAAGTTGGCCGCAGTGTTATCACTCAT
GGTTATGGCAGCACTGCATAATTCTCTTACTGTCATGCCATCCGTAAGATGCTTTTCTGTGACTGGTGAG
TACTCAACCAAGTCATTCTGAGAATAGTGTATGCGGCGACCGAGTTGCTCTTGCCCGGCGTCAATACGGG
ATAATACCGCGCCACATAGCAGAACTTTAAAAGTGCTCATCATTGGAAAACGTTCTTCGGGGCGAAAACT
CTCAAGGATCTTACCGCTGTTGAGATCCAGTTCGATGTAACCCACTCGTGCACCCAACTGATCTTCAGCA
TCTTTTACTTTCACCAGCGTTTCTGGGTGAGCAAAAACAGGAAGGCAAAATGCCGCAAAAAAGGGAATAA
GGGCGACACGGAAATGTTGAATACTCATACTCTTCCTTTTTCAATATTATTGAAGCATTTATCAGGGTTA
TTGTCTCATGAGCGGATACATATTTGAATGTATTTAGAAAAATAAACAAATAGGGGTTCCGCGCACATTT
CCCCGAAAAGTGCCACCTGACGTCGACGGATCGGGAGATCTCCCGATCCCCTATGGTGCACTCTCAGTAC
AATCTGCTCTGATGCCGCATAGTTAAGCCAGTATCTGCTCCCTGCTTGTGTGTTGGAGGTCGCTGAGTAG
TGCGCGAGCAAAATTTAAGCTACAACAAGGCAAGGCTTGACCGACAATTGCATGAAGAATCTGCTTAGGG
TTAGGCGTTTTGCGCTGCTTCGCGATGTACGGGCCAGATATACGCGTT
Features (pLannotate 1.2.2; 22 found; start..end, strand, type, name):
      1..380     +  enhancer       CMV enhancer: human cytomegalovirus immediate early enhancer
    381..584     +  promoter       CMV promoter: human cytomegalovirus (CMV) immediate early promoter
    580..613     +  LTR            5' LTR (truncated) (fragment): truncated 5' long terminal repeat (LTR) from HIV-1
    629..647     +  promoter       T7 promoter: promoter for bacteriophage T7 RNA polymerase
    710..1150    +  CDS            GAL4 DNA binding domain: DNA binding domain of the GAL4 transcriptional activator; Saccharomyces cerevisiae GAL4 (truncated)
   1160..1579    +  CDS            HOXD4 (fragment): HXD4_HUMAN - Also known as HOX4B. Experimental evidence at protein level: Swiss-Prot protein existence level 1. Sequence-specific transcription factor which is part of a developmental regulatory system that provides cells with specific positional identities on the anterior-posterior axis. From Homo sapiens (Human).
   1598..1616    -  promoter       SP6 promoter: promoter for bacteriophage SP6 RNA polymerase
   1642..1866    +  polyA_signal   bGH poly(A) signal: bovine growth hormone polyadenylation signal
   1870..1891    +  promoter       SV40 promoter (fragment): SV40 enhancer and early promoter
   1912..2340    +  rep_origin     f1 ori (sequence partly withheld): f1 bacteriophage origin of replication; arrow indicates direction of (+) strand synthesis
   2354..2683    +  promoter       SV40 promoter: SV40 enhancer and early promoter
   2750..3541    +  CDS            neo: KKA2_KLEPN - Also known as kan, nptII. Experimental evidence at protein level: Swiss-Prot protein existence level 1. Resistance to kanamycin, neomycin, paromomycin, ribostamycin, butirosin and gentamicin B. From Klebsiella pneumoniae.
   3565..3723    +  CDS            ble (fragment): BLE_KLEPN - Experimental evidence at protein level: Swiss-Prot protein existence level 1. Binding protein with a strong affinity to the bleomycin family of antibiotics. Binds to CL990; an antimitotic-antibiotic compound. From Klebsiella pneumoniae.
   3718..3839    +  polyA_signal   SV40 poly(A) signal: SV40 polyadenylation signal
   3912..3928    -  protein_bind   lac operator: The lac repressor binds to the lac operator to inhibit transcription in E. coli. This inhibition can be relieved by adding lactose or isopropyl-β-D-thiogalactopyranoside (IPTG). lac repressor encoded by lacI
   3936..3966    -  promoter       lac promoter: promoter for the E. coli lac operon
   3981..4002    -  protein_bind   CAP binding site: CAP binding activates transcription in the presence of cAMP. E. coli catabolite activator protein
   4015..4107    -  CDS            lacI (fragment): lac repressor; lacI; The lac repressor binds to the lac operator to inhibit transcription in E. coli. This inhibition can be relieved by adding lactose or isopropyl-β-D-thiogalactopyranoside (IPTG).
   4290..4878    -  rep_origin     ori: high-copy-number ColE1/pMB1/pBR322/pUC origin of replication
   5049..5909    -  CDS            AmpR: β-lactamase; bla; confers resistance to ampicillin, carbenicillin, and related antibiotics
   5910..6014    -  promoter       AmpR promoter: bla
   6073..6125    -  misc_feature   bom (fragment): basis of mobility region from pBR322
