[The description below was written by a language model from this plasmid's Addgene catalogue record and pLannotate feature annotations shown in this document.]
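Description:
pGAL4-DBD-HOXD4-AroPLUS is a mammalian expression plasmid of about 6.3 kb, built by Gibson cloning into the pGAL4-DBD-MCS backbone. It is maintained in E. coli as a high-copy plasmid through a ColE1/pUC-type origin and selected with ampicillin via the bla gene. An f1 origin is also present. For selection in mammalian cells it carries a neomycin phosphotransferase cassette driven by the SV40 enhancer/early promoter and terminated by the SV40 polyadenylation signal. The short ble, lacI, bom and HIV-1 LTR matches in the annotation are fragmentary backbone remnants rather than functional parts.

The expression unit uses the human CMV immediate-early enhancer and promoter to drive a fusion protein in which the DNA-binding domain of yeast GAL4 is followed directly by a portion of human HOXD4, with a bovine growth hormone polyadenylation signal downstream. The HOXD4 annotation spans only about 420 bp and is flagged as a fragment, so the insert appears to be a region of the transcription factor rather than the full-length protein. The "AroPLUS" name marks it as an engineered variant, but the record does not specify the sequence changes. T7 and SP6 promoters flank the coding region and can serve for in vitro transcription or as sequencing primer sites.

The stated purpose is overexpression of the Gal4-DBD–HOXD4 AroPLUS fusion. Constructs of this design are typically co-transfected with a reporter bearing GAL4 UAS sites, so that the transcriptional activity of the tethered region can be measured independently of its native DNA binding. This fits the associated study on activity and specificity of human transcription factors. The two sequence records differ by two nucleotides and in their start point, but show the same features.
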