Addgene plasmid #215582: pGAL4-DBD-HOXD4-AroPLUS
Purpose: For overexpression of Gal4-DBD HOXD4 AroPLUS
Depositing lab: Denes Hnisz. Depositing organization: Max Planck Institute for Molecular Genetics. Publication: An activity-specificity trade-off encoded in human transcription factors. Naderi J, Magalhaes AP, Kibar G, Stik G, Zhang Y, Mackowiak SD, Wieler HM, Rossi F, Buschow R, Christou-Kent M, Alcoverro-Bertran M, Graf T, Vingron M, Hnisz D. Nat Cell Biol. 2024 Aug;26(8):1309-1321. doi: 10.1038/s41556-024-01411-0. Epub 2024 Jul 5. PubMed 38969762.
Backbone
  Vector backbone: pGAL4-DBD-MCS
  Vector type: Mammalian Expression
Growth in bacteria
  Bacterial resistance: Ampicillin, 100 μg/mL
  Growth temperature: 37°C
  Growth strain: DH5alpha
  Copy number: High Copy
Gene/Insert
  Gene/Insert name: HOXD4 AroPLUS
  Species: H. sapiens (human)
  Entrez Gene: HOXD4 (a.k.a. HHO.C13, HOX-5.1, HOX4, HOX4B, Hox-4.2)
  Cloning method: Gibson Cloning
Terms and licenses: Academic/Nonprofit Terms; Industry Terms: Not Available to Industry
How to cite: pGAL4-DBD-HOXD4-AroPLUS was a gift from Denes Hnisz (Addgene plasmid # 215582 ; http://n2t.net/addgene:215582 ; RRID:Addgene_215582)
